Addgene plasmid #64098: Luc-Pten-3'UTR
Purpose: Pten Luciferase reporter
Depositing lab: Lin He. Publication: miR-19 is a key oncogenic component of mir-17-92. Olive V, Bennett MJ, Walker JC, Ma C, Jiang I, Cordon-Cardo C, Li QJ, Lowe SW, Hannon GJ, He L. Genes Dev. 2009 Dec 15. 23(24):2839-49. 10.1101/gad.1861409 PubMed 20008935.
Backbone
  Vector backbone: pGL3-Control
  Backbone manufacturer: Promega
  Backbone size w/o insert (bp): 5256
  Total vector size (bp): 6217
  Modifications to backbone: att L1 and L2 cassette were first cloned to XbaI site for Gateway cloning
  Vector type: Mammalian Expression
Growth in bacteria
  Bacterial resistance: Ampicillin, 100 μg/mL
  Growth temperature: 37°C
  Growth strain: Top10
  Copy number: High Copy
Gene/Insert
  Gene/Insert name: Pten 3'UTR
  Species: H. sapiens (human)
  Entrez Gene: PTEN (a.k.a. 10q23del, BZS, CWS1, DEC, GLM2, MHAM, MMAC1, PTEN1, PTENbeta, TEP1)
  Cloning method: Gateway Cloning
  Sequencing primers: 5′ GLprimer2
Terms and licenses: Academic/Nonprofit Terms; Industry Terms: Not Available to Industry
Depositor comments: Addgene's quality control sequence with Luc-F primer shows a single bp mismatch with the available NCBI reference sequence.
How to cite: Luc-Pten-3'UTR was a gift from Lin He (Addgene plasmid # 64098 ; http://n2t.net/addgene:64098 ; RRID:Addgene_64098)
