[The description below was written by a language model from this plasmid's Addgene catalogue record.]
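Description:
Luc-Pten-3'UTR is a mammalian expression reporter plasmid built on the Promega pGL3-Control backbone, in which a fragment of the human PTEN 3' untranslated region has been placed downstream of the firefly luciferase coding sequence. The backbone (about 5.3 kb) was first modified by inserting a Gateway att cassette at the XbaI site, which in pGL3-Control lies just after the luciferase stop codon. The PTEN 3'UTR was then introduced by Gateway recombination, giving a total size of about 6.2 kb, which implies an insert of roughly 1 kb. The plasmid is maintained in E. coli at high copy number under ampicillin selection. No feature table is provided, so the exact boundaries of the UTR fragment and the positions of individual elements are not stated. In the standard pGL3-Control design, luciferase is driven by the SV40 promoter together with an SV40 enhancer, giving strong constitutive expression in many mammalian cell types.

Because the luciferase transcript carries the PTEN 3'UTR, its stability and translation become subject to whatever post-transcriptional regulation acts on that sequence, and luciferase activity reads out that regulation. The stated purpose is a Pten luciferase reporter, and the associated work concerns miR-19 as an oncogenic component of the mir-17-92 cluster. This fits the typical use of such a construct, which is to test whether microRNAs repress PTEN through sites in its 3'UTR after transfection into cultured cells. The depositor notes that quality-control sequencing shows a single base-pair mismatch relative to the NCBI reference sequence.
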