>Addgene plasmid #64098 | Luc-Pten-3'UTR | addgene partial sequence | sequence record 115822 | RVprimer3 5'-CTAGCAAAATAGGCTGTCCC-3'
ATCGATAGGTACCGAGCTCTTACGCGTGCTAGCCCGGGCTCGAGATCTAAATGAGTCTTCGGACCTCGCG
GGGGCCGCTTAAGCGGTGGTTAGGGTTTGTCTGACGCGGGGGGAGGGGGAAGGAACGAAACACTCTCATT
CGGAGGCGGCTCGGGGTTTGGTCTTGGTGGCCACGGGCACGCAGAAGAGCGCCGCGATCCTCTTAAGCAC
CCCCCCGCCCTCCGTGGAGGCGGGGGTTTGGTCGGCGGGTGGTAACTGGCGGGCCGCTGACTCGGGCGGG
TCGCGCGCCCCAGAGTGTGACCTTTTCGGTCTGCTCGCAGACCCCCGGGCGGCGCCGCCGCGGCGGCGAC
GGGCTCGCTGGGTCCTAGGCTCCATGGGGACCGTATACGTGGACAGGCTCTGGAGCATCCGCACGACTGC
GGTGATATTACCGGAGACCTTCTGCGGGACGAGCCGGGTCACGCGGCTGACGCGGAGCGTCCGTTGGGCG
ACAAACACCAGGACGGGGCACAGGTACACTATCTTGTCACCCGGAGGCGCGAGGGACTGCAGGAGCTTCA
GGGAGTGGCGCAGCTGCTTCATCCCCGTGGCCCGTTGCTCGCGTTTGCTGGCGGTGTCCCCGGAAGAAAT
ATATTTGCATGTCTTTAGTTCTATGATGACACAAACCCCGCCCAGCGTCTTGTCATTGGCGAATTCGAAC
ACGCAGATGCAGTCGGGGCGGCGCGGTCCCAGGTCCACTTCGCATATTAAGGTGACGCGTGTGGCCTCGA
ACACCGAGCGACCCTGCAGCGACCCGCTTAAAGCTTGGCATTCCGGTACTGTTGGTAAAGCCACCATGGA
AGACGCCAAAAACATAAAAG
