>Addgene plasmid #64098 | Luc-Pten-3'UTR | addgene partial sequence | sequence record 115823 | LucNRev 5'-CCTTATGCAGTTGCTCTCC-3'
GCCTTTCTTTATGTTTTTGGCGTCTTCCATGGTGGCTTTACCAACAGTACCGGAATGCCAAGCTTTTAAG
CGGGTCGCTGCAGGGTCGCTCGGTGTTCGAGGCCACACGCGTCACCTTAATATGCGAAGTGGACCTGGGA
CCGCGCCGCCCCGACTGCATCTGCGTGTTCGAATTCGCCAATGACAAGACGCTGGGCGGGGTTTGTGTCA
TCATAGAACTAAAGACATGCAAATATATTTCTTCCGGGGACACCGCCAGCAAACGCGAGCAACGGGCCAC
GGGGATGAAGCAGCTGCGCCACTCCCTGAAGCTCCTGCAGTCCCTCGCGCCTCCGGGTGACAAGATAGTG
TACCTGTGCCCCGTCCTGGTGTTTGTCGCCCAACGGACGCTCCGCGTCAGCCGCGTGACCCGGCTCGTCC
CGCAGAAGGTCTCCGGTAATATCACCGCAGTCGTGCGGATGCTCCAGAGCCTGTCCACGTATACGGTCCC
CATGGAGCCTAGGACCCAGCGAGCCCGTCGCCGCCGCGGCGGCGCCGCCCGGGGGTCTGCGAGCAGACCG
AAAAGGTCACACTCTGGGGCGCGCGACCCGCCCGAGTCAGCGGCCCGCCAGTTACCACCCGCCGACCAAA
CCCCCGCCTCCACGGAGGGCGGGGGGGTGCTTAAGAGGATCGCGGCGCTCTTCTGCGTGCCCGTGGCCAC
CAAGACCAAACCCCGAGCCGCCTCCGAATGAGAGTGTTTCGTTCCTTCCCCCTCCCCCCGCGTCAGACAA
ACCCTAACCACCGCTTAAGCGGCCCCCGCGAGGTCCGAAGACTCATTTAGATCTCGAGCCCGGGCTAGCA
CGCGTAAGAGCTCGGTACCTATCGATAGAGAAATGTTCTGGCACCTGCACTTGCACTGGGGACAGCCTAT
TTTGCTAGTTTGTTTTGTTTCGTTTTGTTT
