>Addgene plasmid #64098 | Luc-Pten-3'UTR | addgene partial sequence | sequence record 117046 | Luc-F 5'-CAGTCAAGTAACAACCGCGA-3'
AGTACCGAAAGGTCTTACCGGAAAACTCGACGCAAGAAAAATCAGAGAGATCCTCATAAAGGCCAAGAAG
GGCGGAAAGATCGCCGTGTAATTCTAGATCACAAGTTTGTACAAAAAAGCAGGCTCCGCGGCCGCCCCCT
TCACCAAGATGGCACTTTCCCATTTTATTCCAGTTTTATAAAAAGTGGAGACAGACTGATGTGTATACGT
AGGAATTTTTTCCTTTTGTGTTCTGTCACCAACTGAAGTGGCTAAAGAGCTTTGTGATATACTGGTTCAC
ATCCTACCCCTTTGCACTTGTGGCAACAGATAAGTTTGCAGTTGGCTAAGAGAGGTTTCCGAAGGGTTTT
GCTACATTCTAATGCATGTATTCGGGTTAGGGGAATGGAGGGAATGCTCAGAAAGGAAATAATTTTATGC
TGGACTCTGGACCATATACCATCTCCAGCTATTTACACACACCTTTCTTTAGCATGCTACAGTTATTAAT
CTGGACATTCGAGGAATTGGCCGCTGTCACTGCTTGTTGTTTGCGCATTTTTTTTTAAAGCATATTGGTG
CTAGAAAAGGCAGCTAAAGGAAGTGAATCTGTATTGGGGTACAGGAATGAACCTTCTGCAACATCTTAAG
ATCCACAAATGAAGGGATATAAAAATAATGTCATAGGTAAGAAACACAGCAACAATGACTTAACCATATA
AATGTGGAGGCTATCAACAAAGAATGGGCTTGAAACATTATAAAAATTGACAATGATTTATTAAATATGT
TTTCTCAATTGTAACGACTTCTCCATCTCCTGTGTAATCAAGGCCAGTGCTAAAA
